Addgene plasmid #139750: pSL3287
Purpose: (Empty Backbone) Base Cas12a CRISPRi plasmid
Depositing lab: Himadri Pakrasi. Depositing organization: Washington University in Saint Louis. Publication: Tunable Repression of Key Photosynthetic Processes Using Cas12a CRISPR Interference in the Fast-Growing Cyanobacterium Synechococcus sp. UTEX 2973. Knoot CJ, Biswas S, Pakrasi HB. ACS Synth Biol. 2020 Jan 17;9(1):132-143. doi: 10.1021/acssynbio.9b00417. Epub 2019 Dec 24. PubMed 31829621.
Backbone
  Vector backbone: RSF1010
  Vector type: Bacterial Expression, CRISPR
Growth in bacteria
  Bacterial resistance: Kanamycin, 50 μg/mL
  Growth temperature: 37°C
  Growth strain: DH5alpha
  Copy number: Low Copy
Terms and licenses: Academic/Nonprofit Terms; Industry Terms: Not Available to Industry
Depositor comments: For CRISPR interference in Synechococcus sp. UTEX 2973 or other strains. Desired gRNA or gRNAs are inserted by AarI digestion of this plasmid followed by ligation. Please not there are 3 mutations in RepC-E107D, C108A, H109M. Depositor confirms this does not affect plasmid function.
How to cite: pSL3287 was a gift from Himadri Pakrasi (Addgene plasmid # 139750 ; http://n2t.net/addgene:139750 ; RRID:Addgene_139750)
