[The description below was written by a language model from this plasmid's Addgene catalogue record and pLannotate feature annotations shown in this document.]
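Description:
pSL3287 is a 13.4 kb broad-host-range bacterial plasmid built on the RSF1010 replicon that serves as the empty base vector for Cas12a-based CRISPR interference, developed for the fast-growing cyanobacterium Synechococcus sp. UTEX 2973 but described as usable in other strains. It carries the RSF1010 oriV together with the repA, repB and repC replication genes that this origin needs, which is what lets it replicate in diverse hosts. It also carries oriT and the mobB and mobC mobilisation genes, so it can be transferred by conjugation when a helper conjugative plasmid is present. The depositor notes three substitutions in RepC (E107D, C108A, H109M) that reportedly do not affect plasmid function. The plasmid is maintained at low copy in E. coli and selected with kanamycin through an aph(3')-Ia cassette.

The main payload is a cas12a (cpf1) coding sequence matched to Francisella tularensis subsp. novicida, which spans the sequence origin. It lies downstream of a trc promoter flanked by symmetric lac operators. A lacI gene on the same plasmid, with lacIq and J23119 promoter annotations upstream of it, supplies repressor, so Cas12a expression should be IPTG-titratable, in line with the tunable repression described in the associated publication. The annotation does not indicate which mutations make the nuclease catalytically inactive, although interference use implies a DNase-dead variant. Downstream of cas12a is a pBluescript-derived lac promoter/lacZα fragment with MCS remnants and T3/T7 promoters, and a further lac promoter with a symmetric operator lies nearby. Guide sequences, single or multiple, are inserted by AarI digestion and ligation. The feature table does not mark the AarI sites or the crRNA repeat, so the exact structure of the guide cassette is not stated.
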