Features (pLannotate 1.2.2; 26 found; start..end, strand, type, name):
   4219..4240    +  protein_bind   CAP binding site: CAP binding activates transcription in the presence of cAMP. E. coli catabolite activator protein
   4255..4285    +  promoter       lac promoter: promoter for the E. coli lac operon
   4289..4311    +  protein_bind   lac operator (fragment): The lac repressor binds to the lac operator to inhibit transcription in E. coli. This inhibition can be relieved by adding lactose or isopropyl-β-D-thiogalactopyranoside (IPTG). lac repressor encoded by lacI
   4354..4372    +  promoter       T3 promoter: promoter for bacteriophage T3 RNA polymerase
   4388..4411    +  misc_feature   MCS (fragment): pBluescript multiple cloning site
   4420..4438    -  promoter       T7 promoter: promoter for bacteriophage T7 RNA polymerase
   4446..4601    +  CDS            lacZα (fragment): LacZα fragment of β-galactosidase; lacZ fragment
   4705..4724    +  protein_bind   lac operator (symmetric): The lac repressor binds to the lac operator to inhibit transcription in E. coli. This inhibition can be relieved by adding lactose or isopropyl-β-D-thiogalactopyranoside (IPTG). The symmetric lac operator was optimized for tight binding of lac repressor. lac repressor encoded by lacI
   4725..4754    -  promoter       lac promoter: promoter for the E. coli lac operon
   4849..5664    -  CDS            KanR: aminoglycoside phosphotransferase; aph(3')-Ia; confers resistance to kanamycin in bacteria or G418 (Geneticin®) in eukaryotes
   5849..6127    +  CDS            TRA2_ECOLX (fragment): Protein predicted: Swiss-Prot protein existence level 4. Required for transposition of transposon Tn903. From Escherichia coli.
   6522..6916    -  rep_origin     RSF1010 oriV: replication origin of the broad-host-range plasmid RSF1010; requires the RSF1010 RepA/B/C proteins for replication (Scholz et al., 1989)
   6946..7227    -  CDS            mobC: MOBC_ECOLX - Protein predicted: Swiss-Prot protein existence level 4. This protein is essential to promote the specific transfer of the plasmid in the presence of conjugative plasmids. From Escherichia coli.
   7258..7345    +  oriT           RSF1010 oriT: origin of transfer of the broad-host-range plasmid RSF1010 (Scholz et al., 1989)
   8174..8584    +  CDS            mobB: MOBB2_ECOLX - Protein predicted: Swiss-Prot protein existence level 4. This protein is essential to promote the specific transfer of the plasmid in the presence of conjugative plasmids. From Escherichia coli.
   8584..9555    +  CDS            RSF1010 RepB: replication protein B of the broad-host-range plasmid RSF1010 (Scholz et al., 1989); repB
   9998..10072   +  ncRNA          Plasmid R1162: Accession: RF00043 - R1162-like plasmid antisense RNA
  10066..10905   +  CDS            RSF1010 RepA: replication protein A of the broad-host-range plasmid RSF1010 (Scholz et al., 1989); repA
  10892..11743   +  CDS            RSF1010 RepC (fragment): replication protein C of the broad-host-range plasmid RSF1010 (Scholz et al., 1989); repC
  11997..13079   -  CDS            lacI: lac repressor; lacI; The lac repressor binds to the lac operator to inhibit transcription in E. coli. This inhibition can be relieved by adding lactose or isopropyl-β-D-thiogalactopyranoside (IPTG).
  13080..13107   -  promoter       lacIq promoter (fragment): lacI (mutant); In the lacIq allele, a single base change in the promoter boosts expression of the lacI gene about 10-fold.
  13117..13151   -  promoter       J23119 promoter: bacterial promoter (Registry of Standard Biological Parts BBa J23119)
  13276..13295   +  protein_bind   lac operator (symmetric): The lac repressor binds to the lac operator to inhibit transcription in E. coli. This inhibition can be relieved by adding lactose or isopropyl-β-D-thiogalactopyranoside (IPTG). The symmetric lac operator was optimized for tight binding of lac repressor. lac repressor encoded by lacI
  13346..13375   +  promoter       trc promoter: strong E. coli promoter; hybrid between the trp and lac UV5 promoters
  13376..13395   +  protein_bind   lac operator (symmetric): The lac repressor binds to the lac operator to inhibit transcription in E. coli. This inhibition can be relieved by adding lactose or isopropyl-β-D-thiogalactopyranoside (IPTG). The symmetric lac operator was optimized for tight binding of lac repressor. lac repressor encoded by lacI
  13431..3899    +  CDS            cas12a (across the origin): CS12A_FRATN - Also known as cpf1 From Francisella tularensis subsp. novicida (strain U112).
>Addgene plasmid #139750 | pSL3287 | addgene full sequence | sequence record 288134 | Addgene NGS Result
TGTCAATTTATCAAGAATTTGTTAATAAATATAGTTTAAGTAAAACTCTAAGATTTGAGTTAATCCCACA
GGGTAAAACACTTGAAAACATAAAAGCAAGAGGTTTGATTTTAGATGATGAGAAAAGAGCTAAAGACTAC
AAAAAGGCTAAACAAATAATTGATAAATATCATCAGTTTTTTATAGAGGAGATATTAAGTTCGGTTTGTA
TTAGCGAAGATTTATTACAAAACTATTCTGATGTTTATTTTAAACTTAAAAAGAGTGATGATGATAATCT
ACAAAAAGATTTTAAAAGTGCAAAAGATACGATAAAGAAACAAATATCTGAATATATAAAGGACTCAGAG
AAATTTAAGAATTTGTTTAATCAAAACCTTATCGATGCTAAAAAAGGGCAAGAGTCAGATTTAATTCTAT
GGCTAAAGCAATCTAAGGATAATGGTATAGAACTATTTAAAGCCAATAGTGATATCACAGATATAGATGA
GGCGTTAGAAATAATCAAATCTTTTAAAGGTTGGACAACTTATTTTAAGGGTTTTCATGAAAATAGAAAA
AATGTTTATAGTAGCAATGATATTCCTACATCTATTATTTATAGGATAGTAGATGATAATTTGCCTAAAT
TTCTAGAAAATAAAGCTAAGTATGAGAGTTTAAAAGACAAAGCTCCAGAAGCTATAAACTATGAACAAAT
TAAAAAAGATTTGGCAGAAGAGCTAACCTTTGATATTGACTACAAAACATCTGAAGTTAATCAAAGAGTT
TTTTCACTTGATGAAGTTTTTGAGATAGCAAACTTTAATAATTATCTAAATCAAAGTGGTATTACTAAAT
TTAATACTATTATTGGTGGTAAATTTGTAAATGGTGAAAATACAAAGAGAAAAGGTATAAATGAATATAT
AAATCTATACTCACAGCAAATAAATGATAAAACACTCAAAAAATATAAAATGAGTGTTTTATTTAAGCAA
ATTTTAAGTGATACAGAATCTAAATCTTTTGTAATTGATAAGTTAGAAGATGATAGTGATGTAGTTACAA
CGATGCAAAGTTTTTATGAGCAAATAGCAGCTTTTAAAACAGTAGAAGAAAAATCTATTAAAGAAACACT
ATCTTTATTATTTGATGATTTAAAAGCTCAAAAACTTGATTTGAGTAAAATTTATTTTAAAAATGATAAA
TCTCTTACTGATCTATCACAACAAGTTTTTGATGATTATAGTGTTATTGGTACAGCGGTACTAGAATATA
TAACTCAACAAATAGCACCTAAAAATCTTGATAACCCTAGTAAGAAAGAGCAAGAATTAATAGCCAAAAA
AACTGAAAAAGCAAAATACTTATCTCTAGAAACTATAAAGCTTGCCTTAGAAGAATTTAATAAGCATAGA
GATATAGATAAACAGTGTAGGTTTGAAGAAATACTTGCAAACTTTGCGGCTATTCCGATGATATTTGATG
AAATAGCTCAAAACAAAGACAATTTGGCACAGATATCTATCAAATATCAAAATCAAGGTAAAAAAGACCT
ACTTCAAGCTAGTGCGGAAGATGATGTTAAAGCTATCAAGGATCTTTTAGATCAAACTAATAATCTCTTA
CATAAACTAAAAATATTTCATATTAGTCAGTCAGAAGATAAGGCAAATATTTTAGACAAGGATGAGCATT
TTTATCTAGTATTTGAGGAGTGCTACTTTGAGCTAGCGAATATAGTGCCTCTTTATAACAAAATTAGAAA
CTATATAACTCAAAAGCCATATAGTGATGAGAAATTTAAGCTCAATTTTGAGAACTCGACTTTGGCTAAT
GGTTGGGATAAAAATAAAGAGCCTGACAATACGGCAATTTTATTTATCAAAGATGATAAATATTATCTGG
GTGTGATGAATAAGAAAAATAACAAAATATTTGATGATAAAGCTATCAAAGAAAATAAAGGCGAGGGTTA
TAAAAAAATTGTTTATAAACTTTTACCTGGCGCAAATAAAATGTTACCTAAGGTTTTCTTTTCTGCTAAA
TCTATAAAATTTTATAATCCTAGTGAAGATATACTTAGAATAAGAAATCATTCCACACATACAAAAAATG
GTAGTCCTCAAAAAGGATATGAAAAATTTGAGTTTAATATTGAAGATTGCCGAAAATTTATAGATTTTTA
TAAACAGTCTATAAGTAAGCATCCGGAGTGGAAAGATTTTGGATTTAGATTTTCTGATACTCAAAGATAT
AATTCTATAGATGAATTTTATAGAGAAGTTGAAAATCAAGGCTACAAACTAACTTTTGAAAATATATCAG
AGAGCTATATTGATAGCGTAGTTAATCAGGGTAAATTGTACCTATTCCAAATCTATAATAAAGATTTTTC
AGCTTATAGCAAAGGGCGACCAAATCTACATACTTTATATTGGAAAGCGCTGTTTGATGAGAGAAATCTT
CAAGATGTGGTTTATAAGCTAAATGGTGAGGCAGAGCTTTTTTATCGTAAACAATCAATACCTAAAAAAA
TCACTCACCCAGCTAAAGAGGCAATAGCTAATAAAAACAAAGATAATCCTAAAAAAGAGAGTGTTTTTGA
ATATGATTTAATCAAAGATAAACGCTTTACTGAAGATAAGTTTTTCTTTCACTGTCCTATTACAATCAAT
TTTAAATCTAGTGGAGCTAATAAGTTTAATGATGAAATCAATTTATTGCTAAAAGAAAAAGCAAATGATG
TTCATATATTAAGTATAGCTAGAGGTGAAAGACATTTAGCTTACTATACTTTGGTAGATGGTAAAGGCAA
TATCATCAAACAAGATACTTTCAACATCATTGGTAATGATAGAATGAAAACAAACTACCATGATAAGCTT
GCTGCAATAGAGAAAGATAGGGATTCAGCTAGGAAAGACTGGAAAAAGATAAATAACATCAAAGAGATGA
AAGAGGGCTATCTATCTCAGGTAGTTCATGAAATAGCTAAGCTAGTTATAGAGTATAATGCTATTGTGGT
TTTTGAGGATTTAAATTTTGGATTTAAAAGAGGGCGTTTCAAGGTAGAGAAGCAGGTCTATCAAAAGTTA
GAAAAAATGCTAATTGAGAAACTAAACTATCTAGTTTTCAAAGATAATGAGTTTGATAAAACTGGGGGAG
TGCTTAGAGCTTATCAGCTAACAGCACCTTTTGAGACTTTTAAAAAGATGGGTAAACAAACAGGTATTAT
CTACTATGTACCAGCTGGTTTTACTTCAAAAATTTGTCCTGTAACTGGTTTTGTAAATCAGTTATATCCT
AAGTATGAAAGTGTCAGCAAATCTCAAGAGTTCTTTAGTAAGTTTGACAAGATTTGTTATAACCTTGATA
AGGGCTATTTTGAGTTTAGTTTTGATTATAAAAACTTTGGTGACAAGGCTGCCAAAGGCAAGTGGACTAT
AGCTAGCTTTGGGAGTAGATTGATTAACTTTAGAAATTCAGATAAAAATCATAATTGGGATACTCGAGAA
GTTTATCCAACTAAAGAGTTGGAGAAATTGCTAAAAGATTATTCTATCGAATATGGGCATGGCGAATGTA
TCAAAGCAGCTATTTGCGGTGAGAGCGACAAAAAGTTTTTTGCTAAGCTAACTAGTGTCCTAAATACTAT
CTTACAAATGCGTAACTCAAAAACAGGTACTGAGTTAGATTATCTAATTTCACCAGTAGCAGATGTAAAT
GGCAATTTCTTTGATTCGCGACAGGCGCCAAAAAATATGCCTCAAGATGCTGATGCCAATGGTGCTTATC
ATATTGGGCTAAAAGGTCTGATGCTACTAGGTAGGATCAAAAATAATCAAGAGGGCAAAAAACTCAATTT
GGTTATCAAAAATGAAGAGTATTTTGAGTTCGTGCAGAATAGGAATAACTAAGGAATTCGGGCAGTGAAA
AAAAAAACCCCGCCCCTGACAGGGCGGGGTTTTTTTTAACGTGGCTTTGCGCATTAAAGCTAGACAAAAA
AATGACCTTCATAAATCGCTAATCTACAACAGTAGAAATTATTTAAAGTTCTTAGACCGGCTACTAATAC
AAAAGGCTCTAGACATCTACAACAGTAGAAATTATTTAAAGTTCTTAGACTGAATTATCTGAAGGCACAG
GAATAGTAGCATCTACAACAGTAGAAATTATTTAAAGTTCTTAGACTTTTGCAGGTGGGTGGAAAGCGGG
CAGTGAGCGCAACGCAATTAATGTGAGTTAGCTCACTCATTAGGCACCCCAGGCTTTACACTTTATGCTT
CCGGCTCGTATGTTGTGTGGAATTGTGAGCGGATAACAATTTCACACAGGAAACAGCTATGACCATGATT
ACGCCAAGCGCGCAATTAACCCTCACTAAAGGGAACAAAAGCTGGAGGACCTCGAGGGGGGGCCCGGTAC
CCAATTCGCCCTATAGTGAGTCGTATTACGCGCGCTCACTGGCCGTCGTTTTACAACGTCGTGACTGGGA
AAACCCTGGCGTTACCCAACTTAATCGCCTTGCAGCACATCCCCCTTTCGCCAGCTGGCGTAATAGCGAA
GAGGCCCGCACCGATCGCCCTTCCCAACAGTTGCGCAGCCTGAATGGCGAATGGGACGCGCCCTGTAGCG
GCTGACACCTGCTCTCATCTACAACAGTAGAAATTATTTAAAGTTCTTAGACCCGTTTTTGCCTAAATCA
GCATCGTACGGCATAATTGTGAGCGCTCACAATTAACATACGAGCCGGAAGCATAAAGTGTAAAGTCGAC
TCTAGAGAGGATCTGTAACAACAAAGCCGCCGTCCCGTCAAGTCAGCGTAATGCTCTGCCAGTGTTACAA
CCAATTAACCAATTCTGATTAGAAAAACTCATCGAGCATCAAATGAAACTGCAATTTATTCATATCAGGA
TTATCAATACCATATTTTTGAAAAAGCCGTTTCTGTAATGAAGGAGAAAACTCACCGAGGCAGTTCCATA
GGATGGCAAGATCCTGGTATCGGTCTGCGATTCCGACTCGTCCAACATCAATACAACCTATTAATTTCCC
CTCGTCAAAAATAAGGTTATCAAGTGAGAAATCACCATGAGTGACGACTGAATCCGGTGAGAATGGCAAA
AGCTTATGCATTTCTTTCCAGACTTGTTCAACAGGCCAGCCATTACGCTCGTCATCAAAATCACTCGCAT
CAACCAAACCGTTATTCATTCGTGATTGCGCCTGAGCGAGACGAAATACGCGATCGCTGTTAAAAGGACA
ATTACAAACAGGAATCGAATGCAACCGGCGCAGGAACACTGCCAGCGCATCAACAATATTTTCACCTGAA
TCAGGATATTCTTCTAATACCTGGAATGCTGTTTTCCCGGGGATCGCAGTGGTGAGTAACCATGCATCAT
CAGGAGTACGGATAAAATGCTTGATGGTCGGAAGAGGCATAAATTCCGTCAGCCAGTTTAGTCTGACCAT
CTCATCTGTAACATCATTGGCAACGCTACCTTTGCCATGTTTCAGAAACAACTCTGGCGCATCGGGCTTC
CCATACAATCGATAGATTGTCGCACCTGATTGCCCGACATTATCGCGAGCCCATTTATACCCATATAAAT
CAGCATCCATGTTGGAATTTAATCGCGGCCTCGAGCAAGACGTTTCCCGTTGAATATGGCTCATAACACC
CCTTGTATTACTGTTTATGTAAGCAGACAGTTTTATTGTTCATGATGATATATTTTTATCTTGTGCAATG
TAACATCAGAGATTTTGAGACACAACGTGGCTTTGTTGAATAAATCGAACTTTTGCTGAGTTGAAGGATC
AGATCACGCATCTTCCCGACAACGCAGACCGTTCCGTGGCAAAGCAAAAGTTCAAAATCACCAACTGGTC
CACCTACAACAAAGCTCTCATCAACCGTGGCTCCCTCACTTTCTGGCTGGATGATGGGGCGATTCAGGCC
TGGTATGAGTCAGCAACACCTTCTTCACGAGGCAGACCTCAGCGCTATTCTGACCTTGCCATCACGACTG
TGCTGGTCATTAAACGCGTATTCAGGCTGACCCTGCGCGCTGCGCAGGGCTTTATTGATTCCATTTTTAC
ACTGATGAATGTTCCGTTGCGCTGCCCGGATTACAGCTGAAAGCGACCAGGTGCTCGGCGTGGCAAGACT
CGCAGCGAACCCGTAGAAAGCCATGCTCCAGCCGCCCGCATTGGAGAAATTCTTCAAATTCCCGTTGCAC
ATAGCCCGGCAATTCCTTTCCCTGCTCTGCCATAAGCGCAGCGAATGCCGGGTAATACTCGTCAACGATC
TGATAGAGAAGGGTTTGCTCGGGTCGGTGGCTCTGGTAACGACCAGTATCCCGATCCCGGCTGGCCGTCC
TGGCCGCCACATGAGGCATGTTCCGCGTCCTTGCAATACTGTGTTTACATACAGTCTATCGCTTAGCGGA
AAGTTCTTTTACCCTCAGCCGAAATGCCTGCCGTTGCTAGACATTGCCAGCCAGTGCCCGTCACTCCCGT
ACTAACTGTCACGAACCCCTGCAATAACTGTCACGCCCCCCTGCAATAACTGTCACGAACCCCTGCAATA
ACTGTCACGCCCCCAAACCTGCAAACCCAGCAGGGGCGGGGGCTGGCGGGGTGTTGGAAAAATCCATCCA
TGATTATCTAAGAATAATCCACTAGGCGCGGTTATCAGCGCCCTTGTGGGGCGCTGCTGCCCTTGCCCAA
TATGCCCGGCCAGAGGCCGGATAGCTGGTCTATTCGCTGCGCTAGGCTACACACCGCCCCACCGCTGCGC
GGCAGGGGGAAAGGCGGGCAAAGCCCGCTAAACCCCACACCAAACCCCGCAGAAATACGCTGGAGCGCTT
TTAGCCGCTTTAGCGGCCTTTCCCCCTACCCGAAGGGTGGGGGCGCGTGTGCAGCCCCGCAGGGCCTGTC
TCGGTCGATCATTCAGCCCGGCTCATCCTTCTGGCGTGGCGGCAGACCGAACAAGGCGCGGTCGTGGTCG
CGTTCAAGGTACGCATCCATTGCCGCCATGAGCCGATCCTCCGGCCACTCGCTGCTGTTCACCTTGGCCA
AAATCATGGCCCCCACCAGCACCTTGCGCCTTGTTTCGTTCTTGCGCTCTTGCTGCTGTTCCCTTGCCCG
CACCCGCTGAATTTCGGCATTGATTCGCGCTCGTTGTTCTTCGAGCTTGGCCAGCCGATCCGCCGCCTTG
TTGCTCCCCTTAACCATCTTGACACCCCATTGTTAATGTGCTGTCTCGTAGGCTATCATGGAGGCACAGC
GGCGGCAATCCCGACCCTACTTTGTAGGGGAGGGCGCACTTACCGGTTTCTCTTCGAGAAACTGGCCTAA
CGGCCACCCTTCGGGCGGTGCGCTCTCCGAGGGCCATTGCATGGAGCCGAAAAGCAAAAGCAACAGCGAG
GCAGCATGGCGATTTATCACCTTACGGCGAAAACCGGCAGCAGGTCGGGCGGCCAATCGGCCAGGGCCAA
GGCCGACTACATCCAGCGCGAAGGCAAGTATGCCCGCGACATGGATGAAGTCTTGCACGCCGAATCCGGG
CACATGCCGGAGTTCGTCGAGCGGCCCGCCGACTACTGGGATGCTGCCGACCTGTATGAACGCGCCAATG
GGCGGCTGTTCAAGGAGGTCGAATTTGCCCTGCCGGTCGAGCTGACCCTCGACCAGCAGAAGGCGCTGGC
GTCCGAGTTCGCCCAGCACCTGACCGGTGCCGAGCGCCTGCCGTATACGCTGGCCATCCATGCCGGTGGC
GGCGAGAACCCGCACTGCCACCTGATGATCTCCGAGCGGATCAATGACGGCATCGAGCGGCCCGCCGCTC
AGTGGTTCAAGCGGTACAACGGCAAGACCCCGGAGAAGGGCGGGGCACAGAAGACCGAAGCGCTCAAGCC
CAAGGCATGGCTTGAGCAGACCCGCGAGGCATGGGCCGACCATGCCAACCGGGCATTAGAGCGGGCTGGC
CACGACGCCCGCATTGACCACAGAACACTTGAGGCGCAGGGCATCGAGCGCCTGCCCGGTGTTCACCTGG
GGCCGAACGTGGTGGAGATGGAAGGCCGGGGCATCCGCACCGACCGGGCAGACGTGGCCCTGAACATCGA
CACCGCCAACGCCCAGATCATCGACTTACAGGAATACCGGGAGGCAATAGACCATGAACGCAATCGACAG
AGTGAAGAAATCCAGAGGCATCAACGAGTTAGCGGAGCAGATCGAACCGCTGGCCCAGAGCATGGCGACA
CTGGCCGACGAAGCCCGGCAGGTCATGAGCCAGACCCAGCAGGCCAGCGAGGCGCAGGCGGCGGAGTGGC
TGAAAGCCCAGCGCCAGACAGGGGCGGCATGGGTGGAGCTGGCCAAAGAGTTGCGGGAGGTAGCCGCCGA
GGTGAGCAGCGCCGCGCAGAGCGCCCGGAGCGCGTCGCGGGGGTGGCACTGGAAGCTATGGCTAACCGTG
ATGCTGGCTTCCATGATGCCTACGGTGGTGCTGCTGATCGCATCGTTGCTCTTGCTCGACCTGACGCCAC
TGACAACCGAGGACGGCTCGATCTGGCTGCGCTTGGTGGCCCGATGAAGAACGACAGGACTTTGCAGGCC
ATAGGCCGACAGCTCAAGGCCATGGGCTGTGAGCGCTTCGATATCGGCGTCAGGGACGCCACCACCGGCC
AGATGATGAACCGGGAATGGTCAGCCGCCGAAGTGCTCCAGAACACGCCATGGCTCAAGCGGATGAATGC
CCAGGGCAATGACGTGTATATCAGGCCCGCCGAGCAGGAGCGGCATGGTCTGGTGCTGGTGGACGACCTC
AGCGAGTTTGACCTGGATGACATGAAAGCCGAGGGCCGGGAGCCTGCCCTGGTAGTGGAAACCAGCCCGA
AGAACTATCAGGCATGGGTCAAGGTGGCCGACGCCGCAGGCGGTGAACTTCGGGGGCAGATTGCCCGGAC
GCTGGCCAGCGAGTACGACGCCGACCCGGCCAGCGCCGACAGCCGCCACTATGGCCGCTTGGCGGGCTTC
ACCAACCGCAAGGACAAGCACACCACCCGCGCCGGTTATCAGCCGTGGGTGCTGCTGCGTGAATCCAAGG
GCAAGACCGCCACCGCTGGCCCGGCGCTGGTGCAGCAGGCTGGCCAGCAGATCGAGCAGGCCCAGCGGCA
GCAGGAGAAGGCCCGCAGGCTGGCCAGCCTCGAACTGCCCGAGCGGCAGCTTAGCCGCCACCGGCGCACG
GCGCTGGACGAGTACCGCAGCGAGATGGCCGGGCTGGTCAAGCGCTTCGGTGATGACCTCAGCAAGTGCG
ACTTTATCGCCGCGCAGAAGCTGGCCAGCCGGGGCCGCAGTGCCGAGGAAATCGGCAAGGCCATGGCCGA
GGCCAGCCCAGCGCTGGCAGAGCGCAAGCCCGGCCACGAAGCGGATTACATCGAGCGCACCGTCAGCAAG
GTCATGGGTCTGCCCAGCGTCCAGCTTGCGCGGGCCGAGCTGGCACGGGCACCGGCACCCCGCCAGCGAG
GCATGGACAGGGGCGGGCCAGATTTCAGCATGTAGTGCTTGCGTTGGTACTCACGCCTGTTATACTATGA
GTACTCACGCACAGAAGGGGGTTTTATGGAATACGAAAAAAGCGCTTCAGGGTCGGTCTACCTGATCAAA
AGTGACAAGGGCTATTGGTTGCCCGGTGGCTTTGGTTATACGTCAAACAAGGCCGAGGCTGGCCGCTTTT
CAGTCGCTGATATGGCCAGCCTTAACCTTGACGGCTGCACCTTGTCCTTGTTCCGCGAAGACAAGCCTTT
CGGCCCCGGCAAGTTTCTCGGTGACTGATATGAAAGACCAAAAGGACAAGCAGACCGGCGACCTGCTGGC
CAGCCCTGACGCTGTACGCCAAGCGCGATATGCCGAGCGCATGAAGGCCAAAGGGATGCGTCAGCGCAAG
TTCTGGCTGACCGACGACGAATACGAGGCGCTGCGCGAGTGCCTGGAAGAACTCAGAGCGGCGCAGGGCG
GGGGTAGTGACCCCGCCAGCGCCTAACCACCAACTGCCTGCAAAGGAGGCAATCAATGGCTACCCATAAG
CCTATCAATATTCTGGAGGCGTTCGCAGCAGCGCCGCCACCGCTGGACTACGTTTTGCCCAACATGGTGG
CCGGTACGGTCGGGGCGCTGGTGTCGCCCGGTGGTGCCGGTAAATCCATGCTGGCCCTGCAACTGGCCGC
ACAGATTGCAGGCGGGCCGGATCTGCTGGAGGTGGGCGAACTGCCCACCGGCCCGGTGATCTACCTGCCC
GCCGAAGACCCGCCCACCGCCATTCATCACCGCCTGCACGCCCTTGGGGCGCACCTCAGCGCCGAGGAAC
GGCAAGCCGTGGCTGACGGCCTGCTGATCCAGCCGCTGATCGGCAGCCTGCCCAACATCATGGCCCCGGA
GTGGTTCGACGGCCTCAAGCGCGCCGCCGAGGGCCGCCGCCTGATGGTGCTGGACACGCTGCGCCGGTTC
CACATCGAGGAAGAAAACGCCAGCGGCCCCATGGCCCAGGTCATCGGTCGCATGGAGGCCATCGCCGCCG
ATACCGGGTGCTCTATCGTGTTCCTGCACCATGCCAGCAAGGGCGCGGCCATGATGGGCGCAGGCGACCA
GCAGCAGGCCAGCCGGGGCAGCTCGGTACTGGTCGATAACATCCGCTGGCAGTCCTACCTGTCGAGCATG
ACCAGCGCCGAGGCCGAGGAATGGGGTGTGGACGACGACCAGCGCCGGTTCTTCGTCCGCTTCGGTGTGA
GCAAGGCCAACTATGGCGCACCGTTCGCTGATCGGTGGTTCAGGCGGCATGACGGCGGGGTGCTCAAGCC
CGCCGTGCTGGAGAGGCAGCGCAAGAGCAAGGGGGTGCCCCGTGGTGAAGCCTAAGAACAAGCACAGCCT
CAGCCACGTCCGGCACGACCCGGCGCACTGTCTGGCCCCCGGCCTGTTCCGTGCCCTCAAGCGGGGCGAG
CGCAAGCGCAGCAAGCTGGACGTGACGTATGACTACGGCGACGGCAAGCGGATCGAGTTCAGCGGCCCGG
AGCCGCTGGGCGCTGATGATCTGCGCATCCTGCAAGGGCTGGTGGCCATGGCTGGGCCTAATGGCCTAGT
GCTTGGCCCGGAACCCAAGACCGAAGGCGGACGGCAGCTCCGGCTGTTCCTGGAACCCAAGTGGGAGGCC
GTCACCGCTGATGCCATGGTGGTCAAAGGTAGCTATCGGGCGCTGGCAAAGGAAATCGGGGCAGAGGTCG
ATAGTGGTGGGGCGCTCAAGCACATACAGGACTGCATCGAGCGCCTTTGGAAGGTATCCATCATCGCCCA
GAATGGCCGCAAGCGGCAGGGGTTTCGGCTGCTGTCGGAGTACGCCAGCGACGAGGCGGACGGGCGCCTG
TACGTGGCCCTGAACCCCTTGATCGCGCAGGCCGTCATGGGTGGCGGCCAGCATGTGCGCATCAGCATGG
ACGAGGTGCGGGCGCTGGACAGCGAAACCGCCCGCCTGCTGCACCAGCGGCTGTGTGGCTGGATCGACCC
CGGCAAAACCGGCAAGGCTTCCATAGATACCTTGTGCGGCTATGTCTGGCCGTCAGAGGCCAGTGGTTCG
ACCATGCGCAAGCGCCGCCAGCGGGTGCGCGAGGCGTTGCCGGAGCTGGTCGCGCTGGGCTGGACGGTAA
CCGAGTTCGCGGCGGGCAAGTACGACATCACCCGGCCCAAGGCGGCAGGCTGACCCCCCCCACTCTATTG
TAAACAAGACATTTTTATCTTTTATATTCAATGGCTTATTTTCCTGCTAATTGGTAATACCATGAAAAAT
ACCATGCTCAGAAAAGGCTTAACAATATTTTGAAAAATTGCCTACTGAGCGCTGCCGCACAGCTCCATAG
GCCGCTTTCCTGGCTTTGCTTCCAGATGTATGCTCTTCTGCTCCTGCAAGGTCGAATTCAGGTACCATGT
CTAGCTTTAATGCGGTAGTTAGATCTTCACTGCCCGCTTTCCAGTCGGGAAACCTGTCGTGCCAGCTGCA
TTAATGAATCGGCCAACGCGCGGGGAGAGGCGGTTTGCGTATTGGGCGCCAGGGTGGTTTTTCTTTTCAC
CAGTGAGACGGGCAACAGCTGATTGCCCTTCACCGCCTGGCCCTGAGAGAGTTGCAGCAAGCGGTCCACG
CTGGTTTGCCCCAGCAGGCGAAAATCCTGTTTGATGGTGGTTAACGGCGGGATATAACATGAGCTGTCTT
CGGTATCGTCGTATCCCACTACCGAGATATCCGCACCAACGCGCAGCCCGGACTCGGTAATGGCGCGCAT
TGCGCCCAGCGCCATCTGATCGTTGGCAACCAGCATCGCAGTGGGAACGATGCCCTCATTCAGCATTTGC
ATGGTTTGTTGAAAACCGGACATGGCACTAAAGTCGCCTTCCCGTTCCGCTATCGGCTGAATTTGATTGC
GAGTGAGATATTTATGCCAGCCAGCCAGACGCAGACGCGCCGAGACAGAACTTAATGGGCCCGCTAACAG
CGCGATTTGCTGGTGACCCAATGCGACCAGATGCTCCACGCCCAGTCGCGTACCGTCTTCATGGGAGAAA
ATAATACTGTTGATGGGTGTCTGGTCAGAGACATCAAGAAATAACGCCGGAACATTAGTGCAGGCAGCTT
CCACAGCAATGGCATCCTGGTCATCCAGCGGATAGTTAATGATCAGCCCACTGACGCGTTGCGCGAGAAG
ATTGTGCACCGCCGCTTTACAGGCTTCGACGCCGCTTCGTTCTACCATCGACACCACCACGCTGGCACCC
AGTTGATCGGCGCGAGATTTAATCGCCGCGACAATTTGCGACGGCGCGTGCAGGGCCAGACTGGAGGTGG
CAACGCCAATCAGCAACGACTGTTTGCCCGCCAGTTGTTGTGCCACGCGGTTGGGAATGTAATTCAGCTC
CGCCATCGCCGCTTCCACTTTTTCCCGCGTTTTCGCAGAAACGTGGCTGGCCTGGTTCACCACGCGGGAA
ACGGTCTGATAAGAGACACCGGCATACTCTGCGACATCGTATAACGTTACTGGTTTCACATTCACCACCC
TGAATTGACTCTCTTCCAGTATAGATGCTAGCATTATACCTAGGACTGAGCTAGCTGTCAAGAATTCCTT
AGTTATTCCTATTCTGCACGAACTCAAAATACTCTTCATTTTTGATAACCAAATTGAGTTTTTTGCCCTC
TTGATTATTTTTGATCCTACCTAGTAGCCTCTTCTGCTCCTGCAGAATTGTGAGCGCTCACAATTGATAT
TTTGGTCTGTCGTTGCGATCGCCCGTTGCAGGCCGACATGAAGGATTGACAATTAATCATCCGGCTCGTA
TAATGAATTGTGAGCGCTCACAATTGGTACCGGTGATACCGCTAAGGAGGTAAGTGCACCA
